>Addgene plasmid #76317 | PAPSS2 gRNA (BRDN0001147912) | addgene full sequence | sequence record 185608 | Addgene Assembled Sequence
CCCGGGTGCAAAGATGGATAAAGTTTTAAACAGAGAGGAATCTTTGCAGCTAATGGACCTTCTAGGTCTT
GAAAGGAGTGGGAATTGGCTCCGGTGCCCGTCAGTGGGCAGAGCGCACATCGCCCACAGTCCCCGAGAAG
TTGGGGGGAGGGGTCGGCAATTGATCCGGTGCCTAGAGAAGGTGGCGCGGGGTAAACTGGGAAAGTGATG
TCGTGTACTGGCTCCGCCTTTTTCCCGAGGGTGGGGGAGAACCGTATATAAGTGCAGTAGTCGCCGTGAA
CGTTCTTTTTCGCAACGGGTTTGCCGCCAGAACACAGGTAAGTGCCGTGTGTGGTTCCCGCGGGCCTGGC
CTCTTTACGGGTTATGGCCCTTGCGTGCCTTGAATTACTTCCACCTGGCTGCAGTACGTGATTCTTGATC
CCGAGCTTCGGGTTGGAAGTGGGTGGGAGAGTTCGAGGCCTTGCGCTTAAGGAGCCCCTTCGCCTCGTGC
TTGAGTTGAGGCCTGGCCTGGGCGCTGGGGCCGCCGCGTGCGAATCTGGTGGCACCTTCGCGCCTGTCTC
GCTGCTTTCGATAAGTCTCTAGCCATTTAAAATTTTTGATGACCTGCTGCGACGCTTTTTTTCTGGCAAG
ATAGTCTTGTAAATGCGGGCCAAGATCTGCACACTGGTATTTCGGTTTTTGGGGCCGCGGGCGGCGACGG
GGCCCGTGCGTCCCAGCGCACATGTTCGGCGAGGCGGGGCCTGCGAGCGCGGCCACCGAGAATCGGACGG
GGGTAGTCTCAAGCTGGCCGGCCTGCTCTGGTGCCTGGCCTCGCGCCGCCGTGTATCGCCCCGCCCTGGG
CGGCAAGGCTGGCCCGGTCGGCACCAGTTGCGTGAGCGGAAAGATGGCCGCTTCCCGGCCCTGCTGCAGG
GAGCTCAAAATGGAGGACGCGGCGCTCGGGAGAGCGGGCGGGTGAGTCACCCACACAAAGGAAAAGGGCC
TTTCCGTCCTCAGCCGTCGCTTCATGTGACTCCACGGAGTACCGGGCGCCGTCCAGGCACCTCGATTAGT
TCTCGAGCTTTTGGAGTACGTCGTCTTTAGGTTGGGGGGAGGGGTTTTATGCGATGGAGTTTCCCCACAC
TGAGTGGGTGGAGACTGAAGTTAGGCCAGCTTGGCACTTGATGTAATTCTCCTTGGAATTTGCCCTTTTT
GAGTTTGGATCTTGGTTCATTCTCAAGCCTCAGACAGTGGTTCAAAGTTTTTTTCTTCCATTTCAGGTGT
CGTGACGTACGGCCACCATGACCGAGTACAAGCCCACGGTGCGCCTCGCCACCCGCGACGACGTCCCCAG
GGCCGTACGCACCCTCGCCGCCGCGTTCGCCGACTACCCCGCCACGCGCCACACCGTCGATCCGGACCGC
CACATCGAGCGGGTCACCGAGCTGCAAGAACTCTTCCTCACGCGCGTCGGGCTCGACATCGGCAAGGTGT
GGGTCGCGGACGACGGCGCCGCCGTGGCGGTCTGGACCACGCCGGAGAGCGTCGAAGCGGGGGCGGTGTT
CGCCGAGATCGGCCCGCGCATGGCCGAGTTGAGCGGTTCCCGGCTGGCCGCGCAGCAACAGATGGAAGGC
CTCCTGGCGCCGCACCGGCCCAAGGAGCCCGCGTGGTTCCTGGCCACCGTCGGAGTCTCGCCCGACCACC
AGGGCAAGGGTCTGGGCAGCGCCGTCGTGCTCCCCGGAGTGGAGGCGGCCGAGCGCGCCGGGGTGCCCGC
CTTCCTGGAGACCTCCGCGCCCCGCAACCTCCCCTTCTACGAGCGGCTCGGCTTCACCGTCACCGCCGAC
GTCGAGGTGCCCGAAGGACCGCGCACCTGGTGCATGACCCGCAAGCCCGGTGCCTGAACGCGTTAAGTCG
ACAATCAACCTCTGGATTACAAAATTTGTGAAAGATTGACTGGTATTCTTAACTATGTTGCTCCTTTTAC
GCTATGTGGATACGCTGCTTTAATGCCTTTGTATCATGCTATTGCTTCCCGTATGGCTTTCATTTTCTCC
TCCTTGTATAAATCCTGGTTGCTGTCTCTTTATGAGGAGTTGTGGCCCGTTGTCAGGCAACGTGGCGTGG
TGTGCACTGTGTTTGCTGACGCAACCCCCACTGGTTGGGGCATTGCCACCACCTGTCAGCTCCTTTCCGG
GACTTTCGCTTTCCCCCTCCCTATTGCCACGGCGGAACTCATCGCCGCCTGCCTTGCCCGCTGCTGGACA
GGGGCTCGGCTGTTGGGCACTGACAATTCCGTGGTGTTGTCGGGGAAATCATCGTCCTTTCCTTGGCTGC
TCGCCTGTGTTGCCACCTGGATTCTGCGCGGGACGTCCTTCTGCTACGTCCCTTCGGCCCTCAATCCAGC
GGACCTTCCTTCCCGCGGCCTGCTGCCGGCTCTGCGGCCTCTTCCGCGTCTTCGCCTTCGCCCTCAGACG
AGTCGGATCTCCCTTTGGGCCGCCTCCCCGCGTCGACTTTAAGACCAATGACTTACAAGGCAGCTGTAGA
TCTTAGCCACTTTTTAAAAGAAAAGGGGGGACTGGAAGGGCTAATTCACTCCCAACGAAGACAAGATCTG
CTTTTTGCTTGTACTGGGTCTCTCTGGTTAGACCAGATCTGAGCCTGGGAGCTCTCTGGCTAACTAGGGA
ACCCACTGCTTAAGCCTCAATAAAGCTTGCCTTGAGTGCTTCAAGTAGTGTGTGCCCGTCTGTTGTGTGA
CTCTGGTAACTAGAGATCCCTCAGACCCTTTTAGTCAGTGTGGAAAATCTCTAGCAGTACGTATAGTAGT
TCATGTCATCTTATTATTCAGTATTTATAACTTGCAAAGAAATGAATATCAGAGAGTGAGAGGAACTTGT
TTATTGCAGCTTATAATGGTTACAAATAAAGCAATAGCATCACAAATTTCACAAATAAAGCATTTTTTTC
ACTGCATTCTAGTTGTGGTTTGTCCAAACTCATCAATGTATCTTATCATGTCTGGCTCTAGCTATCCCGC
CCCTAACTCCGCCCATCCCGCCCCTAACTCCGCCCAGTTCCGCCCATTCTCCGCCCCATGGCTGACTAAT
TTTTTTTATTTATGCAGAGGCCGAGGCCGCCTCGGCCTCTGAGCTATTCCAGAAGTAGTGAGGAGGCTTT
TTTGGAGGCCTAGGGACGTACCCAATTCGCCCTATAGTGAGTCGTATTACGCGCGCTCACTGGCCGTCGT
TTTACAACGTCGTGACTGGGAAAACCCTGGCGTTACCCAACTTAATCGCCTTGCAGCACATCCCCCTTTC
GCCAGCTGGCGTAATAGCGAAGAGGCCCGCACCGATCGCCCTTCCCAACAGTTGCGCAGCCTGAATGGCG
AATGGG
[124 nt withheld, positions 3367-3490]
C
[91 nt withheld, positions 3492-3582]
A
[49 nt withheld, positions 3584-3632]
CCTTTGACGTTGGAGTCCACGTTCTTT
[37 nt withheld, positions 3660-3696]
ACCCTATCTCGGTCTATTCTTTTGATTTATAAGGGATTTTGCCGATTTCGGCCTATTGGTTAAAAAATGA
GCTGATTTAACAAAAATTTAACGCGAATTTTAACAAAATATTAACGCTTACAATTTAGGTGGCACTTTTC
GGGGAAATGTGCGCGGAACCCCTATTTGTTTATTTTTCTAAATACATTCAAATATGTATCCGCTCATGAG
ACAATAACCCTGATAAATGCTTCAATAATATTGAAAAAGGAAGAGTATGAGTATTCAACATTTCCGTGTC
GCCCTTATTCCCTTTTTTGCGGCATTTTGCCTTCCTGTTTTTGCTCACCCAGAAACGCTGGTGAAAGTAA
AAGATGCTGAAGATCAGTTGGGTGCACGAGTGGGTTACATCGAACTGGATCTCAACAGCGGTAAGATCCT
TGAGAGTTTTCGCCCCGAAGAACGTTTTCCAATGATGAGCACTTTTAAAGTTCTGCTATGTGGCGCGGTA
TTATCCCGTATTGACGCCGGGCAAGAGCAACTCGGTCGCCGCATACACTATTCTCAGAATGACTTGGTTG
AGTACTCACCAGTCACAGAAAAGCATCTTACGGATGGCATGACAGTAAGAGAATTATGCAGTGCTGCCAT
AACCATGAGTGATAACACTGCGGCCAACTTACTTCTGACAACGATCGGAGGACCGAAGGAGCTAACCGCT
TTTTTGCACAACATGGGGGATCATGTAACTCGCCTTGATCGTTGGGAACCGGAGCTGAATGAAGCCATAC
CAAACGACGAGCGTGACACCACGATGCCTGTAGCAATGGCAACAACGTTGCGCAAACTATTAACTGGCGA
ACTACTTACTCTAGCTTCCCGGCAACAATTAATAGACTGGATGGAGGCGGATAAAGTTGCAGGACCACTT
CTGCGCTCGGCCCTTCCGGCTGGCTGGTTTATTGCTGATAAATCTGGAGCCGGTGAGCGTGGGTCTCGCG
GTATCATTGCAGCACTGGGGCCAGATGGTAAGCCCTCCCGTATCGTAGTTATCTACACGACGGGGAGTCA
GGCAACTATGGATGAACGAAATAGACAGATCGCTGAGATAGGTGCCTCACTGATTAAGCATTGGTAACTG
TCAGACCAAGTTTACTCATATATACTTTAGATTGATTTAAAACTTCATTTTTAATTTAAAAGGATCTAGG
TGAAGATCCTTTTTGATAATCTCATGACCAAAATCCCTTAACGTGAGTTTTCGTTCCACTGAGCGTCAGA
CCCCGTAGAAAAGATCAAAGGATCTTCTTGAGATCCTTTTTTTCTGCGCGTAATCTGCTGCTTGCAAACA
AAAAAACCACCGCTACCAGCGGTGGTTTGTTTGCCGGATCAAGAGCTACCAACTCTTTTTCCGAAGGTAA
CTGGCTTCAGCAGAGCGCAGATACCAAATACTGTTCTTCTAGTGTAGCCGTAGTTAGGCCACCACTTCAA
GAACTCTGTAGCACCGCCTACATACCTCGCTCTGCTAATCCTGTTACCAGTGGCTGCTGCCAGTGGCGAT
AAGTCGTGTCTTACCGGGTTGGACTCAAGACGATAGTTACCGGATAAGGCGCAGCGGTCGGGCTGAACGG
GGGGTTCGTGCACACAGCCCAGCTTGGAGCGAACGACCTACACCGAACTGAGATACCTACAGCGTGAGCT
ATGAGAAAGCGCCACGCTTCCCGAAGGGAGAAAGGCGGACAGGTATCCGGTAAGCGGCAGGGTCGGAACA
GGAGAGCGCACGAGGGAGCTTCCAGGGGGAAACGCCTGGTATCTTTATAGTCCTGTCGGGTTTCGCCACC
TCTGACTTGAGCGTCGATTTTTGTGATGCTCGTCAGGGGGGCGGAGCCTATGGAAAAACGCCAGCAACGC
GGCCTTTTTACGGTTCCTGGCCTTTTGCTGGCCTTTTGCTCACATGTTCTTTCCTGCGTTATCCCCTGAT
TCTGTGGATAACCGTATTACCGCCTTTGAGTGAGCTGATACCGCTCGCCGCAGCCGAACGACCGAGCGCA
GCGAGTCAGTGAGCGAGGAAGCGGAAGAGCGCCCAATACGCAAACCGCCTCTCCCCGCGCGTTGGCCGAT
TCATTAATGCAGCTGGCACGACAGGTTTCCCGACTGGAAAGCGGGCAGTGAGCGCAACGCAATTAATGTG
AGTTAGCTCACTCATTAGGCACCCCAGGCTTTACACTTTATGCTTCCGGCTCGTATGTTGTGTGGAATTG
TGAGCGGATAACAATTTCACACAGGAAACAGCTATGACCATGATTACGCCAAGCGCGCAATTAACCCTCA
CTAAAGGGAACAAAAGCTGGAGCTGCAAGCTTAATGTAGTCTTATGCAATACTCTTGTAGTCTTGCAACA
TGGTAACGATGAGTTAGCAACATGCCTTACAAGGAGAGAAAAAGCACCGTGCATGCCGATTGGTGGAAGT
AAGGTGGTACGATCGTGCCTTATTAGGAAGGCAACAGACGGGTCTGACATGGATTGGACGAACCACTGAA
TTGCCGCATTGCAGAGATATTGTATTTAAGTGCCTAGCTCGATACATAAACGGGTCTCTCTGGTTAGACC
AGATCTGAGCCTGGGAGCTCTCTGGCTAACTAGGGAACCCACTGCTTAAGCCTCAATAAAGCTTGCCTTG
AGTGCTTCAAGTAGTGTGTGCCCGTCTGTTGTGTGACTCTGGTAACTAGAGATCCCTCAGACCCTTTTAG
TCAGTGTGGAAAATCTCTAGCAGTGGCGCCCGAACAGGGACTTGAAAGCGAAAGGGAAACCAGAGGAGCT
CTCTCGACGCAGGACTCGGCTTGCTGAAGCGCGCACGGCAAGAGGCGAGGGGCGGCGACTGGTGAGTACG
CCAAAAATTTTGACTAGCGGAGGCTAGAAGGAGAGAGATGGGTGCGAGAGCGTCAGTATTAAGCGGGGGA
GAATTAGATCGCGATGGGAAAAAATTCGGTTAAGGCCAGGGGGAAAGAAAAAATATAAATTAAAACATAT
AGTATGGGCAAGCAGGGAGCTAGAACGATTCGCAGTTAATCCTGGCCTGTTAGAAACATCAGAAGGCTGT
AGACAAATACTGGGACAGCTACAACCATCCCTTCAGACAGGATCAGAAGAACTTAGATCATTATATAATA
CAGTAGCAACCCTCTATTGTGTGCATCAAAGGATAGAGATAAAAGACACCAAGGAAGCTTTAGACAAGAT
AGAGGAAGAGCAAAACAAAAGTAAGACCACCGCACAGCAAGCGGCCGCTGATCTTCAGACCTGGAGGAGG
AGATATGAGGGACAATTGGAGAAGTGAATTATATAAATATAAAGTAGTAAAAATTGAACCATTAGGAGTA
GCACCCACCAAGGCAAAGAGAAGAGTGGTGCAGAGAGAAAAAAGAGCAGTGGGAATAGGAGCTTTGTTCC
TTGGGTTCTTGGGAGCAGCAGGAAGCACTATGGGCGCAGCGTCAATGACGCTGACGGTACAGGCCAGACA
ATTATTGTCTGGTATAGTGCAGCAGCAGAACAATTTGCTGAGGGCTATTGAGGCGCAACAGCATCTGTTG
CAACTCACAGTCTGGGGCATCAAGCAGCTCCAGGCAAGAATCCTGGCTGTGGAAAGATACCTAAAGGATC
AACAGCTCCTGGGGATTTGGGGTTGCTCTGGAAAACTCATTTGCACCACTGCTGTGCCTTGGAATGCTAG
TTGGAGTAATAAATCTCTGGAACAGATTTGGAATCACACGACCTGGATGGAGTGGGACAGAGAAATTAAC
AATTACACAAGCTTAATACACTCCTTAATTGAAGAATCGCAAAACCAGCAAGAAAAGAATGAACAAGAAT
TATTGGAATTAGATAAATGGGCAAGTTTGTGGAATTGGTTTAACATAACAAATTGGCTGTGGTATATAAA
ATTATTCATAATGATAGTAGGAGGCTTGGTAGGTTTAAGAATAGTTTTTGCTGTACTTTCTATAGTGAAT
AGAGTTAGGCAGGGATATTCACCATTATCGTTTCAGACCCACCTCCCAACCCCGAGGGGACCCAGAGAGG
GCCTATTTCCCATGATTCCTTCATATTTGCATATACGATACAAGGCTGTTAGAGAGATAATTAGAATTAA
TTTGACTGTAAACACAAAGATATTAGTACAAAATACGTGACGTAGAAAGTAATAATTTCTTGGGTAGTTT
GCAGTTTTAAAATTATGTTTTAAAATGGACTATCATATGCTTACCGTAACTTGAAAGTATTTCGATTTCT
TGGCTTTATATATCTTGTGGAAAGGACGAAACACCGCATGTTGATCACGCCATCTGGTTTTAGAGCTAGA
AATAGCAAGTTAAAATAAGGCTAGTCCGTTATCAACTTGAAAAAGTGGCACCGAGTCGGTGCTTTTTTAA
GCTTGGCGTAACTAGATCTTGAGACAAATGGCAGTATTCATCCACAATTTTAAAAGAAAAGGGGGGATTG
GGGGGTACAGTGCAGGGGAAAGAATAGTAGACATAATAGCAACAGACATACAAACTAAAGAATTACAAAA
ACAAATTACAAAAATTCAAAATTTTCGGGTTTATTACAGGGACAGCAGAGATCCACTTTGGCGCCGGCTC
GAGGGGG
Features (pLannotate 1.2.2; 29 found; start..end, strand, type, name):
     14..80      +  CDS            small t antigen (fragment): SV40 (simian virus 40) small t antigen
    106..317     +  promoter       EF-1α core promoter: core promoter for human elongation factor EF-1α
    318..1256    +  intron         EF-1α intron A: intron upstream of the start codon of human EF-1α
   1278..1877    +  CDS            PuroR (fragment): puromycin N-acetyltransferase; pac from Streptomyces; confers resistance to puromycin
   1893..2481    +  misc_feature   WPRE: woodchuck hepatitis virus posttranscriptional regulatory element
   2532..2551    +  misc_feature   cPPT/CTS (fragment): central polypurine tract and central termination sequence of HIV-1
   2553..2786    +  LTR            3' LTR (ΔU3): self-inactivating 3' long terminal repeat (LTR) from HIV-1
   2864..2985    +  polyA_signal   SV40 poly(A) signal: SV40 polyadenylation signal
   3025..3160    +  rep_origin     SV40 ori: SV40 origin of replication
   3181..3199    -  promoter       T7 promoter: promoter for bacteriophage T7 RNA polymerase
   3207..3362    +  CDS            lacZα (fragment): LacZα fragment of β-galactosidase; lacZ fragment
   3367..3795    +  rep_origin     f1 ori (sequence partly withheld): f1 bacteriophage origin of replication; arrow indicates direction of (+) strand synthesis
   3848..3952    +  promoter       AmpR promoter: bla
   3953..4813    +  CDS            AmpR: β-lactamase; bla; confers resistance to ampicillin, carbenicillin, and related antibiotics
   4984..5572    +  rep_origin     ori: high-copy-number ColE1/pMB1/pBR322/pUC origin of replication
   5755..5847    +  CDS            lacI (fragment): lac repressor; lacI; The lac repressor binds to the lac operator to inhibit transcription in E. coli. This inhibition can be relieved by adding lactose or isopropyl-β-D-thiogalactopyranoside (IPTG).
   5860..5881    +  protein_bind   CAP binding site: CAP binding activates transcription in the presence of cAMP. E. coli catabolite activator protein
   5896..5926    +  promoter       lac promoter: promoter for the E. coli lac operon
   5934..5950    +  protein_bind   lac operator: The lac repressor binds to the lac operator to inhibit transcription in E. coli. This inhibition can be relieved by adding lactose or isopropyl-β-D-thiogalactopyranoside (IPTG). lac repressor encoded by lacI
   5995..6013    +  promoter       T3 promoter: promoter for bacteriophage T3 RNA polymerase
   6041..6267    +  promoter       RSV promoter: Rous sarcoma virus enhancer/promoter
   6268..6448    +  LTR            5' LTR (truncated): truncated 5' long terminal repeat (LTR) from HIV-1
   6495..6620    +  misc_feature   HIV-1 Ψ: packaging signal of human immunodeficiency virus type 1
   6604..6967    +  CDS            HIV-1 gag (fragment): gag protein from human immunodeficiency virus 1; gag
   7113..7346    +  misc_feature   RRE: The Rev response element (RRE) of HIV-1 allows for Rev-dependent mRNA export from the nucleus to the cytoplasm.
   7723..7749    +  CDS            Rev (fragment): human immunodeficiency virus 1 (HIV-1) Rev protein; rev; enhances nuclear export of unspliced and incompletely spliced viral mRNAs
   7753..7993    +  promoter       U6 promoter: RNA polymerase III promoter for human U6 snRNA
   8023..8098    +  misc_RNA       gRNA scaffold: guide RNA scaffold for the Streptococcus pyogenes CRISPR/Cas9 system
   8154..8271    +  misc_feature   cPPT/CTS: central polypurine tract and central termination sequence of HIV-1
