[The description below was written by a language model from this plasmid's Addgene catalogue record and pLannotate feature annotations shown in this document.]
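Description:
PAPSS2 gRNA (BRDN0001147912) is a third-generation lentiviral CRISPR guide plasmid built on the lentiGuide-Puro backbone, carrying a single guide RNA directed against human PAPSS2. According to the depositor comments, the guide was designed against two PAPSS2 reference transcripts. The plasmid is maintained in E. coli through a high-copy ColE1/pUC-type origin and an ampicillin resistance gene (β-lactamase). The backbone also carries an f1 origin, an SV40 origin and poly(A) signal, and remnants of lac and phage promoter elements left over from the cloning vector.

The lentiviral genome is transcribed from an RSV promoter fused to a truncated HIV-1 5' LTR, which makes packaging Tat-independent. This is followed by the Ψ packaging signal with a partial gag fragment, the Rev response element for nuclear export of the full-length RNA, and a central polypurine tract that aids nuclear import. The self-inactivating ΔU3 3' LTR disables LTR-driven transcription after integration.

Within this framework, a human U6 RNA polymerase III promoter drives the PAPSS2 spacer joined to the Streptococcus pyogenes Cas9 guide scaffold. A separate EF-1α promoter with its intron A expresses puromycin N-acetyltransferase, stabilised by a WPRE, so that transduced mammalian cells can be selected with puromycin.

The plasmid does not encode Cas9, so it must be paired with a separate Cas9 vector or used in cells that already express Cas9. It belongs to a human kinome guide collection and is intended for knocking out PAPSS2 in human cells.
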