Addgene plasmid #76317: PAPSS2 gRNA (BRDN0001147912)
Purpose: 3rd generation lentiviral gRNA plasmid targeting human PAPSS2
Depositing lab: John Doench & David Root. Depositing organization: Broad Institute. Publication: Optimized sgRNA design to maximize activity and minimize off-target effects of CRISPR-Cas9. Doench JG, Fusi N, Sullender M, Hegde M, Vaimberg EW, Donovan KF, Smith I, Tothova Z, Wilen C, Orchard R, Virgin HW, Listgarten J, Root DE. Nat Biotechnol. 2016 Jan 18. doi: 10.1038/nbt.3437. PubMed 26780180.
Backbone
  Vector backbone: lentiGuide-Puro
  Backbone manufacturer: Zhang Lab (Addgene plasmid # 52963)
  Vector type: Mammalian Expression, Lentiviral, CRISPR
  Selectable markers: Puromycin
Growth in bacteria
  Bacterial resistance: Ampicillin, 100 μg/mL
  Growth temperature: 37°C
  Growth strain: DH5alpha
  Copy number: High Copy
Gene/Insert
  Gene/Insert name: PAPSS2 (alt names: PAPSS2; NM_001015880.1)
  gRNA/shRNA sequence: CATGTTGATCACGCCATCTG
  Species: H. sapiens (human)
  Entrez Gene: PAPSS2 (a.k.a. ATPSK2, BCYM4, SK2)
  Promoter: hU6
  Cloning method: Unknown
  Sequencing primers: 5′ U6-F; 3′ pS2-R
Terms and licenses: Academic/Nonprofit Terms; Industry Terms: Not Available to Industry
Depositor comments: The gRNA was designed to target the following Genbank reference sequence(s): NM_001015880.1,NM_004670.3. Note that this plasmid does NOT contain Cas9. It should be used in conjunction with lentiCas9-Blast (Addgene #52962) or otherwise with cell lines already expressing Cas9. Browse the full kinome gRNA library at http://www.addgene.org/pooled-library/broadgpp-human-kinome/ or visit http://www.broadinstitute.org/rnai/public/ for detailed protocols and information.
How to cite: PAPSS2 gRNA (BRDN0001147912) was a gift from John Doench & David Root (Addgene plasmid # 76317 ; http://n2t.net/addgene:76317 ; RRID:Addgene_76317)
