>Addgene plasmid #76317 | PAPSS2 gRNA (BRDN0001147912) | depositor partial sequence | sequence record 143777 | Target Sequence
CATGTTGATCACGCCATCTG
