>Addgene plasmid #76317 | PAPSS2 gRNA (BRDN0001147912) | addgene partial sequence | sequence record 185607 | hU6-F
AGAAAGTAATAATTTCTTGGGTAGTTTGCAGTTTTAAAATTATGTTTTAAAATGGACTATCATATGCTTA
CCGTAACTTGAAAGTATTTCGATTTCTTGGCTTTATATATCTTGTGGAAAGGACGAAACACCGCATGTTG
ATCACGCCATCTGGTTTTAGAGCTAGAAATAGCAAGTTAAAATAAGGCTAGTCCGTTATCAACTTGAAAA
AGTGGCACCGAGTCGGTGCTTTTTTAAGCTTGGCGTAACTAGATCTTGAGACAAATGGCAGTATTCATCC
ACAATTTTAAAAGAAAAGGGGGGATTGGGGGGTACAGTGCAGGGGAAAGAATAGTAGACATAATAGCAAC
AGACATACAAACTAAAGAATTACAAAAACAAATTACAAAAATTCAAAATTTTCGGGTTTATTACAGGGAC
AGCAGAGATCCACTTTGGCGCCGGCTCGAGGGGGCCCGGGTGCAAAGATGGATAAAGTTTTAAACAGAGA
GGAATCTTTGCAGCTAATGGACCTTCTAGGTCTTGAAAGGAGTGGGAATTGGCTCCGGTGCCCGTCAGTG
GGCAGAGCGC
